>Addgene plasmid #244089 | pAAV.GFAP.(mem).iGlucoSnFR2.mRuby3 | addgene full sequence | sequence record 486288 | Addgene NGS Result
CCGAAAAGTGCCACCTAAATTGTAAGCGTTAATATTTTGTTAAAATTCGCGTTAAATTTTTGTTAAATCA
GCTCATTTTTTAACCAATAGGCCGAAATCGGCAAAATCCCTTATAAATCAAAAGAATAGACCGAGATAGG
GT
[37 nt withheld, positions 143-179]
AAAGAACGTGGACTCCAACGTCAAAGG
[49 nt withheld, positions 207-255]
T
[91 nt withheld, positions 257-347]
G
[124 nt withheld, positions 349-472]
CCCATTCGCCATTCAGGCTGCGCAACTGTTGGGAAGGGCGATCGGTGCGGGCCTCTTCGCTATTACGCCA
GCTGCGCGCTCGCTCGCTCACTGAGGCCGCCCGGGCAAAGCCCGGGCGTCGGGCGACCTTTGGTCGCCCG
GCCTCAGTGAGCGAGCGAGCGCGCAGAGAGGGAGTGGCCAACTCCATCACTAGGGGTTCCTTGTAGTTAA
TGATTAACCCGCCATGCTACTTATCTACGTAGCCATGCTCTAGGAAGATCGTAGGTTAATTAATAACATA
TCCTGGTGTGGAGTAGGGGACGCTGCTCTGACAGAGGCTCGGGGGCCTGAGCTGGCTCTGTGAGCTGGGG
AGGAGGCAGACAGCCAGGCCTTTGTCTGCAAGCAGACCTGGCAGCATTGGGCTGGCCGCCCCCCAGGGCC
TCCTCTTCATGCCCAGTGAATGACTCACCTTGGCACAGACACAATGTTCGGGGTGGGCACAGTGCCTGCT
TCCCGCCGCACCCCAGCCCCCCTCAAATGCCTTCCGAGAAGCCCATTGAGCAGGGGGCTTGCATTGCACC
CCAGCCTGACAGCCTGGCATCTTGGGATAAAAGCAGCACAGCCCCCTAGGGGCTGCCCTTGCTGTGTGGC
GCCACCGGCGGTGGAGAACAAGGCTCTATTCAGCCTGTGCCCAGGAAAGGGGATCAGGGGATGCCCAGGC
ATGGACAGTGGGTGGCAGGGGGGGAGAGGAGGGCTGTCTGCTTCCCAGAAGTCCAAGGACACAAATGGGT
GAGGGGAGAGCTCTCCCCATAGCTGGGCTGCGGCCCAACCCCACCCCCTCAGGCTATGCCAGGGGGTGTT
GCCAGGGGCACCCGGGCATCGCCAGTCTAGCCCACTCCTTCATAAAGCCCTCGCATCCCAGGAGCGAGCA
GAGCCAGAGCAGGTTGGAGAGGAGACGCATCACCTCCGCTGCTCGCGGGGATCCCGCCACCATGGAGACA
GACACACTCCTGCTATGGGTACTGCTGCTCTGGGTTCCAGGTTCCACTGGTGACAGATCTAAGCTGGAGA
TTTTCTCTTGGTGGGCTGGGGATGAAGGCCCTGCCCTGGAGGCACTCATCAGACTGTATAAACAGAAGTA
TCCTGGAGTAGAGGTGATAAACGCCACTGTCACCGGAGGTGCCGGTGTAAATGCTCGCGCTGTCCTTAAG
ACAAGGATGCTTGGTGGTGATCCTCCTGATACATTTCAAGTTGCAGCAGGGATGGAGTTGATAGGCACAT
GGGTGGTGGCTAACAGAATGGAGGATCTCAGCGCCTTGTTTCGACAAGAGGGTTGGCTTCAAGCCTTCCC
CAAGGGCCTTATTGATCTGATTAGTTATAAAGGTGGTATATGGAGTGTGCCCGTTAATATTCACAGGTCA
AACGTAATGTGGTATTTGCCTGCAAAGCTAAAAGAGTGGGGAGTTAACCCCCCACGGACTTGGGATGAGT
TTCTTGCCACCTGTCAAACACTTAAACAAAAGGGTCTGGAAGCTCCACTGGCTCTCGGGGAAAATTGGAC
ACAACAACACCTCTGGGAGAGTGTCGCCTTGGCTGTATTGGGGCCTGATGATTGGAATAATCTGTGGAAT
GGGAAGCTGAAGTTCACAGACCCTAAAGCAGTTAGGGCATGGGAAGTCTTTGGCCGCGTTTTGGACTGTG
CCAACAAGGATGCAGCAGGCTTGTCTTGGCAGCAAGCTGTCGATCGGGTAGTACAGGGGAAAGCCGCTTT
TAACGTAATGGGCGACTGGGCAGCAGGATATATGACTACCACTCTCAAGTTGAAGCCTGGTACAGATTTC
GCATGGGCACCAAGTCCCGGGACACAGGGCGTCTTTATGATGGTTTCCGACTCTTTCGGACTTCCCAAAG
GAGCCAAAAATCGACAAAACGCTATCAACTGGCTTCGATTGGTCGGCTCTAAAGAAGGTCAAGATACATT
CAACCCACTGAAAGGGTCCATCGCTGCTCGGCTCGATAGCGACCCAAGCAAGTATCCGTGTAACGTCTAT
ATCACCGCCGACAAGCAGAAGAACGGCATCAAGGCGAACTTCAAGATCCGCCACAACGTGGAGGACGGCA
GCGTGCAGCTCGCCGACCACTACCAGCAGAACACCCCCATCGGCGACGGCCCCGTGCTGCTGCCCGACAA
CCACTACCTGGTGACCCAGTCCGTGCTGAGCAAAGACCCCAACGAGAAGCGCGATCACATGGTCCTGCTG
GAGTTCGTGACCGCCGCCGGGATCACTCTCGGCATGGACGAGCTGTACAAGGGCGGTACCGGAGGAAGCA
TGAGCAAGGGCGAGGAGCTGTTCACCGGGGTGGTGCCCATCCTGGTCGAGCTGGACGGCGACGTAAACGG
CCACAAGTTCAGCGTGCGCGGCGAGGGCGAGGGCGATGCCACCAACGGCAAGCTGACCCTGAAGTTCATC
TGCACCACCGGCAAGCTGCCCGTGCCCTGGCCCACCCTCGTGACCACCCTGACCTACGGCGTGCAGTGCT
TCAGCCGCTACCCCGACCACATGAAGCAGCACGACTTCTTCAAGTCCGCCATGCCCGAAGGCTACGTCCA
GGAGCGCACCATCAGCTTCAAGGACGACGGCACCTACAAGACCCGCGCCGAGGTGAAGTTCGAGGGCGAC
ACCCTGGTGAACCGCATCGAGCTGAAGGGCATCGACTTCAAGGAGGACGGCAACATCCTGGGGCACAAGC
TGGAGTACAACTTTAACAACCCCAACGCATACGGACAGAGTGCAATGCGAGATTGGCGGAGTAATCGCAT
CGTTGGCTCCCTGGTAGCAGGAGCAGTGGCCCCTGAAAGCTCCATGTCACAATTCGGAACAGTAATGGAA
ATTTTCCTGCAAACACGCAACCCACAAGCAGCAGCAAATGCAGCACAAGCTATTGCTGACCAAGTTGGCC
TGGGTCGCCTTGGTCAGCTGCAGGTCGACGAACAAAAACTCATCTCAGAAGAGGATCTGAATGCTGTGGG
CCAGGACACGCAGGAGGTCATCGTGGTGCCACACTCCTTGCCCTTTAAGGTGGTGGTGATCTCAGCCATC
CTGGCCCTGGTGGTGCTCACCATCATCTCCCTTATCATCCTCATCATGCTTTGGCAGAAGAAGCCACGTT
CTAGAGGCTCCGGAAATGCTGTGGGCCAGGACACGCAGGAGCGTATGGTGTCTAAGGGCGAAGAGCTGAT
CAAGGAAAATATGCGTATGAAGGTGGTCATGGAAGGTTCGGTCAACGGCCACCAATTCAAATGCACAGGT
GAAGGAGAAGGCAGGCCGTACGAGGGAGTGCAAACCATGAGGATCAAAGTCATCGAGGGAGGACCCCTGC
CATTTGCCTTTGACATTCTTGCCACGTCGTTCATGTATGGCAGCCGTACTTTTATCAAGTACCCGGCAGA
CATTCCTGATTTCTTTAAACAGTCCTTTCCTGAGGGTTTTACTTGGGAAAGAGTTACGAGATACGAAGAT
GGTGGAGTCGTCACCGTCACGCAGGACACCAGCCTTGAGGATGGCGAACTCGTTTACAACGTCAAAGTCA
GAGGGGTAAACTTTCCCTCCAATGGTCCCGTGATGCAGAAGAAGACCAAGGGTTGGGAGCCTAATACAGA
GATGATGTATCCAGCAGATGGTGGTCTGAGGGGATACACTGATATTGCACTGAAAGTTGATGGTGGTGGC
CATCTGCATTGCAATTTCGTAACAACTTACAGGTCAAAAAAGACCGTCGGGAACATCAAGATGCCCGGTG
TCCATGCCGTTGATCACCGCCTGGAAAGGATAGAGGAAAGTGACAATGAAACGTACGTAGTACAACGCGA
AGTCGCAGTTGCCAAGTACTCCAATCTTGGTGGTGGTATGGATGAACTTTATAAGTAGAAGCTTTTCGAA
TTAGCTTATCATAATCAACCTCTGGATTACAAAATTTGTGAAAGATTGACTGGTATTCTTAACTATGTTG
CTCCTTTTACGCTATGTGGATACGCTGCTTTAATGCCTTTGTATCATGCTATTGCTTCCCGTATGGCTTT
CATTTTCTCCTCCTTGTATAAATCCTGGTTGCTGTCTCTTTATGAGGAGTTGTGGCCCGTTGTCAGGCAA
CGTGGCGTGGTGTGCACTGTGTTTGCTGACGCAACCCCCACTGGTTGGGGCATTGCCACCACCTGTCAGC
TCCTTTCCGGGACTTTCGCTTTCCCCCTCCCTATTGCCACGGCGGAACTCATCGCCGCCTGCCTTGCCCG
CTGCTGGACAGGGGCTCGGCTGTTGGGCACTGACAATTCCGTGGTGTTGTCGGGGAAATCATCGTCCTTT
CCTTGGCTGCTCGCCTGTGTTGCCACCTGGATTCTGCGCGGGACGTCCTTCTGCTACGTCCCTTCGGCCC
TCAATCCAGCGGACCTTCCTTCCCGCGGCCTGCTGCCGGCTCTGCGGCCTCTTCCGCGTCTTCGCCTTCG
CCCTCAGACGAGTCGGATCTCCCTTTGGGCCGCCTCCCCGCATCGGAGGCCGCTTCGAGCAGACATGATA
AGATACATTGATGAGTTTGGACAAACCACAACTAGAATGCAGTGAAAAAAATGCTTTATTTGTGAAATTT
GTGATGCTATTGCTTTATTTGTAACCATTATAAGCTGCAATAAACAAGTTAACAACAACAATTGCATTCA
TTTTATGTTTCAGGTTCAGGGGGAGATGTGGGAGGTTTTTTAAAGCAAGTAAAACCTCTACAAATGTGGT
AAAATCGATAAGGATCTTCCTAGAGCATGGCTACGTAGATAAGTAGCATGGCGGGTTAATCATTAACTAC
AAGGAACCCCTAGTGATGGAGTTGGCCACTCCCTCTCTGCGCGCTCGCTCGCTCACTGAGGCCGGGCGAC
CAAAGGTCGCCCGACGCCCGGGCTTTGCCCGGGCGGCCTCAGTGAGCGAGCGAGCGCGCAGCTGCATTAA
TGAATCGGCCAACGCGCGGGGAGAGGCGGTTTGCGTATTGGGCGCTCTTCCGCTTCCTCGCTCACTGACT
CGCTGCGCTCGGTCGTTCGGCTGCGGCGAGCGGTATCAGCTCACTCAAAGGCGGTAATACGGTTATCCAC
AGAATCAGGGGATAACGCAGGAAAGAACATGTGAGCAAAAGGCCAGCAAAAGGCCAGGAACCGTAAAAAG
GCCGCGTTGCTGGCGTTTTTCCATAGGCTCCGCCCCCCTGACGAGCATCACAAAAATCGACGCTCAAGTC
AGAGGTGGCGAAACCCGACAGGACTATAAAGATACCAGGCGTTTCCCCCTGGAAGCTCCCTCGTGCGCTC
TCCTGTTCCGACCCTGCCGCTTACCGGATACCTGTCCGCCTTTCTCCCTTCGGGAAGCGTGGCGCTTTCT
CATAGCTCACGCTGTAGGTATCTCAGTTCGGTGTAGGTCGTTCGCTCCAAGCTGGGCTGTGTGCACGAAC
CCCCCGTTCAGCCCGACCGCTGCGCCTTATCCGGTAACTATCGTCTTGAGTCCAACCCGGTAAGACACGA
CTTATCGCCACTGGCAGCAGCCACTGGTAACAGGATTAGCAGAGCGAGGTATGTAGGCGGTGCTACAGAG
TTCTTGAAGTGGTGGCCTAACTACGGCTACACTAGAAGAACAGTATTTGGTATCTGCGCTCTGCTGAAGC
CAGTTACCTTCGGAAAAAGAGTTGGTAGCTCTTGATCCGGCAAACAAACCACCGCTGGTAGCGGTGGTTT
TTTTGTTTGCAAGCAGCAGATTACGCGCAGAAAAAAAGGATCTCAAGAAGATCCTTTGATCTTTTCTACG
GGGTCTGACGCTCAGTGGAACGAAAACTCACGTTAAGGGATTTTGGTCATGAGATTATCAAAAAGGATCT
TCACCTAGATCCTTTTAAATTAAAAATGAAGTTTTAAATCAATCTAAAGTATATATGAGTAAACTTGGTC
TGACAGTTACCAATGCTTAATCAGTGAGGCACCTATCTCAGCGATCTGTCTATTTCGTTCATCCATAGTT
GCCTGACTCCCCGTCGTGTAGATAACTACGATACGGGAGGGCTTACCATCTGGCCCCAGTGCTGCAATGA
TACCGCGAGACCCACGCTCACCGGCTCCAGATTTATCAGCAATAAACCAGCCAGCCGGAAGGGCCGAGCG
CAGAAGTGGTCCTGCAACTTTATCCGCCTCCATCCAGTCTATTAATTGTTGCCGGGAAGCTAGAGTAAGT
AGTTCGCCAGTTAATAGTTTGCGCAACGTTGTTGCCATTGCTACAGGCATCGTGGTGTCACGCTCGTCGT
TTGGTATGGCTTCATTCAGCTCCGGTTCCCAACGATCAAGGCGAGTTACATGATCCCCCATGTTGTGCAA
AAAAGCGGTTAGCTCCTTCGGTCCTCCGATCGTTGTCAGAAGTAAGTTGGCCGCAGTGTTATCACTCATG
GTTATGGCAGCACTGCATAATTCTCTTACTGTCATGCCATCCGTAAGATGCTTTTCTGTGACTGGTGAGT
ACTCAACCAAGTCATTCTGAGAATAGTGTATGCGGCGACCGAGTTGCTCTTGCCCGGCGTCAATACGGGA
TAATACCGCGCCACATAGCAGAACTTTAAAAGTGCTCATCATTGGAAAACGTTCTTCGGGGCGAAAACTC
TCAAGGATCTTACCGCTGTTGAGATCCAGTTCGATGTAACCCACTCGTGCACCCAACTGATCTTCAGCAT
CTTTTACTTTCACCAGCGTTTCTGGGTGAGCAAAAACAGGAAGGCAAAATGCCGCAAAAAAGGGAATAAG
GGCGACACGGAAATGTTGAATACTCATACTCTTCCTTTTTCAATATTATTGAAGCATTTATCAGGGTTAT
TGTCTCATGAGCGGATACATATTTGAATGTATTTAGAAAAATAAACAAATAGGGGTTCCGCGCACATTTC
C
Features (pLannotate 1.2.2; 16 found; start..end, strand, type, name):
     44..472     -  rep_origin     f1 ori (sequence partly withheld): f1 bacteriophage origin of replication; arrow indicates direction of (+) strand synthesis
    477..546     -  CDS            lacZα (fragment): LacZα fragment of β-galactosidase; lacZ fragment
    541..673     -  repeat_region  AAV2 ITR (fragment): inverted terminal repeat of adeno-associated virus serotype 2 inverted
   1444..1506    +  sig_peptide    Igκ leader: leader sequence from mouse immunoglobulin κ light chain
   2494..3213    +  CDS            cEGFP: cEGFP is a basic (constitutively fluorescent) green fluorescent protein published in 2008, derived from Aequorea victoria.
   3475..3621    +  CDS            PDGFRβ TM domain: transmembrane domain from platelet derived growth factor receptor beta
   3640..3663    +  CDS            PDGFRβ TM domain (fragment): transmembrane domain from platelet derived growth factor receptor beta
   3667..4377    +  CDS            mRuby3: mRuby3 is a basic (constitutively fluorescent) red fluorescent protein published in 2016, derived from Entacmaea quadricolor. It has low acid sensitivity.
   4405..4993    +  misc_feature   WPRE: woodchuck hepatitis virus posttranscriptional regulatory element
   5021..5142    -  polyA_signal   SV40 poly(A) signal: SV40 polyadenylation signal
   5165..5233    -  CDS            large T antigen (fragment): large T antigen from SV40 (simian virus 40)
   5304..5437    +  repeat_region  AAV2 ITR: inverted terminal repeat of adeno-associated virus serotype 2 inverted
   5431..5487    -  CDS            lacI (fragment): lac repressor; lacI; The lac repressor binds to the lac operator to inhibit transcription in E. coli. This inhibition can be relieved by adding lactose or isopropyl-β-D-thiogalactopyranoside (IPTG).
   5670..6258    -  rep_origin     ori: high-copy-number ColE1/pMB1/pBR322/pUC origin of replication
   6429..7289    -  CDS            AmpR: β-lactamase; bla; confers resistance to ampicillin, carbenicillin, and related antibiotics
   7290..7394    -  promoter       AmpR promoter: bla
