[The description below was written by a language model from this plasmid's Addgene catalogue record and pLannotate feature annotations shown in this document.]
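Description:
pAAV.GFAP.(mem).iGlucoSnFR2.mRuby3 is an AAV transfer plasmid (pAAV backbone, about 7.4 kb) for delivering a plasma-membrane-displayed green fluorescent glucose sensor fused to a red reference protein. It is maintained in E. coli at high copy through a ColE1/pUC-type origin and selected with ampicillin via the AmpR (β-lactamase) gene and its own promoter. An f1 phage origin is also present, along with short lacZα and lacI remnants that are backbone leftovers. Two AAV2 inverted terminal repeats, one of them annotated as a fragment, flank the expression cassette. These are the cis elements needed for replication and packaging of the cassette into recombinant AAV particles. The recorded growth strain is a recombination-deficient one, consistent with the repeat-containing ITRs.

Between the ITRs, the name indicates a GFAP promoter, which is typically used to bias expression toward astrocytes. The automated annotation does not mark a promoter, leaving the region upstream of the coding sequence unlabelled. The open reading frame begins with a mouse Igκ leader peptide that routes the protein into the secretory pathway. It is followed by the iGlucoSnFR2 sensor, of which only the GFP-derived portion is recognised in the feature table. Next comes a PDGFRβ transmembrane domain that anchors the sensor in the plasma membrane, and then mRuby3 at the C terminus. According to the record, mRuby3 does not respond to glucose, so it can serve as a constant red signal for normalising the green sensor output. A WPRE enhances transcript expression, and an SV40 polyadenylation signal terminates the message. The associated work describes the sensor's use for measuring intracellular or extracellular glucose in vivo in mouse brain.
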