Addgene plasmid #244089: pAAV.GFAP.(mem).iGlucoSnFR2.mRuby3
Purpose: Plasma membrane targeted expression of green glucose sensor with non-responsive mRuby3
Depositing lab: Tim Brown & HHMI-JRC Tool Translation Team. Depositing organization: HHMI, Janelia Research Campus. Publication: iGlucoSnFR2: A genetically encoded fluorescent sensor for measuring intracellular or extracellular glucose in vivo in mouse brain. Marvin JS, Machler P, Meng C, Ates T, Patel RH, Adhikari R, Makurath MA, Ku Z, Feliciano D, Atasoy D, Cui G, Kleinfeld D, Brown TA. Sci Adv. 2025 Nov 14;11(46):eadz3889. doi: 10.1126/sciadv.adz3889. Epub 2025 Nov 12. PubMed 41223288.
Backbone
  Vector backbone: pAAV
  Vector type: AAV
Growth in bacteria
  Bacterial resistance: Ampicillin, 100 μg/mL
  Growth temperature: 37°C
  Growth strain: NEB Stable
  Copy number: High Copy
Gene/Insert
  Gene/Insert name: iGlucoSnFR2.mRuby3
  Species: M. musculus (mouse), Synthetic
  Tag / fusion protein: IgG kappa leader (N terminal on insert); mRuby3 (C terminal on insert)
  Cloning method: Restriction Enzyme; 5′ cloning site Unknown (unknown if destroyed)
Terms and licenses: Academic/Nonprofit Terms; Industry Terms: Not Available to Industry
How to cite: pAAV.GFAP.(mem).iGlucoSnFR2.mRuby3 was a gift from Tim Brown & HHMI-JRC Tool Translation Team (Addgene plasmid # 244089 ; http://n2t.net/addgene:244089 ; RRID:Addgene_244089)
